>Addgene plasmid #117641 | pEPOR2KN0074 | addgene full sequence | sequence record 228390 | Addgene NGS Result
GAACACTCTGTGCCGATGTATCACCTCTCGCAAGAATTCAAGCTTGGAGGTCAACATGGTGGAGCACGAC
ACTCTGGTCTACTCCAAAAATGTCAAAGATACAGTCTCAGAAGATCAAAGGGCTATTGAGACTTTTCAAC
AAAGGATAATTTCGGGAAACCTCCTCGGATTCCATTGCCCAGCTATCTGTCACTTCATCGAAAGGACAGT
AGAAAAGGAAGGTGGCTCCTACAAATGCCATCATTGCGATAAAGGAAAGGCTATCATTCAAGATCTCTCT
GCCGACAGTGGTCCCAAAGATGGACCCCCACCCACGAGGAGCATCGTGGAAAAAGAAGAGGTTCCAACCA
CGTCTACAAAGCAAGTGGATTGATGTGATAACATGGTGGAGCACGACACTCTGGTCTACTCCAAAAATGT
CAAAGATACAGTCTCAGAAGATCAAAGGGCTATTGAGACTTTTCAACAAAGGATAATTTCGGGAAACCTC
CTCGGATTCCATTGCCCAGCTATCTGTCACTTCATCGAAAGGACAGTAGAAAAGGAAGGTGGCTCCTACA
AATGCCATCATTGCGATAAAGGAAAGGCTATCATTCAAGATCTCTCTGCCGACAGTGGTCCCAAAGATGG
ACCCCCACCCACGAGGAGCATCGTGGAAAAAGAAGAGGTTCCAACCACGTCTACAAAGCAAGTGGATTGA
TGTGACATCTCCACTGACGTAAGGGATGACGCACAATCCCACTATCCTTCGCAAGACCCTTCCTCTATAT
AAGGAAGTTCATTTCATTTGGAGAGGACACGCTCGAGTATAAGAGCTCATTTTTACAACAATTACCAACA
ACAACAAACAACAAACAACATTACAATTACATTTACAATTATCGATACAATGGACAAGAAGTACTCCATT
GGGCTCGATATCGGCACAAACAGCGTCGGCTGGGCCGTCATTACGGACGAGTACAAGGTGCCGAGCAAAA
AATTCAAAGTTCTGGGCAATACCGATCGCCACAGCATAAAGAAGAACCTCATTGGCGCCCTCCTGTTCGA
CTCCGGGGAGACGGCCGAAGCCACGCGGCTCAAAAGAACAGCACGGCGCAGATATACCCGCAGAAAGAAT
CGGATCTGCTACCTGCAGGAGATCTTTAGTAATGAGATGGCTAAGGTGGATGACTCTTTCTTCCATAGGC
TGGAGGAGTCCTTTTTGGTGGAGGAGGATAAAAAGCACGAGCGCCACCCAATCTTTGGCAATATCGTGGA
CGAGGTGGCGTACCATGAAAAGTACCCAACCATATATCATCTGAGGAAGAAGCTTGTAGACAGTACTGAT
AAGGCTGACTTGCGGTTGATCTATCTCGCGCTGGCGCATATGATCAAATTTCGGGGACACTTCCTCATCG
AGGGGGACCTGAACCCAGACAACAGCGATGTCGACAAACTCTTTATCCAACTGGTTCAGACTTACAATCA
GCTTTTCGAAGAGAACCCGATCAACGCATCCGGAGTTGACGCCAAAGCAATCCTGAGCGCTAGGCTGTCC
AAATCCCGGCGGCTCGAAAACCTCATCGCACAGCTCCCTGGGGAGAAGAAGAACGGCCTGTTTGGTAATC
TTATCGCCCTGTCACTCGGGCTGACCCCCAACTTTAAATCTAACTTCGACCTGGCCGAAGATACTAAGCT
TCAACTGAGCAAAGACACCTACGATGATGATCTCGACAATCTGCTGGCCCAGATCGGCGACCAGTACGCA
GACCTTTTTTTGGCGGCAAAGAACCTGTCAGACGCCATTCTGCTGAGTGATATTCTGCGAGTGAACACGG
AGATCACCAAAGCTCCGCTGAGCGCTAGTATGATCAAGCTGTATGATGAGCACCACCAAGACTTGACTTT
GCTGAAGGCCCTTGTCAGACAGCAACTGCCTGAGAAGTACAAGGAAATTTTCTTCGATCAGTCTAAAAAT
GGCTACGCCGGATACATTGACGGCGGAGCAAGCCAGGAGGAATTTTACAAATTTATTAAGCCCATCTTGG
AAAAAATGGACGGCACCGAGGAGCTGCTGGTAAAGCTTAACAGAGAAGATCTGTTGCGCAAACAGCGCAC
TTTCGACAATGGAATCATCCCCCACCAGATTCACCTGGGCGAACTGCACGCTATCCTCAGGCGGCAAGAG
GATTTCTACCCCTTTTTGAAAGATAACAGGGAAAAGATTGAGAAAATCCTCACATTTCGGATACCCTACT
ATGTAGGCCCCCTCGCCCGGGGAAATTCCAGATTCGCGTGGATGACTCGCAAATCAGAAGAGACTATCAC
TCCCTGGAACTTCGAGAAGGTCGTGGATAAGGGGGCCTCTGCCCAGTCCTTCATCGAAAGGATGACTAAC
TTTGATAAAAATCTGCCTAACGAAAAGGTGCTTCCTAAACACTCTCTGCTGTACGAGTACTTCACAGTTT
ATAACGAGCTCACCAAGGTCAAATACGTCACAGAAGGGATGAGAAAGCCAGCATTCCTGTCTGGAGATCA
GAAGAAAGCTATCGTGGACCTCCTCTTCAAGACGAACCGGAAAGTTACCGTGAAACAGCTCAAAGAAGAT
TATTTCAAAAAGATTGAATGTTTCGACTCTGTTGAAATCAGCGGAGTGGAGGATCGCTTCAACGCATCCC
TGGGAACGTATCACGATCTCCTGAAAATCATTAAAGACAAGGACTTCCTGGACAATGAGGAGAACGAGGA
CATTCTTGAGGACATTGTCCTCACCCTTACGTTGTTTGAAGATAGGGAGATGATTGAAGAACGCTTGAAA
ACTTACGCTCATCTCTTCGACGACAAAGTCATGAAACAGCTCAAGAGGCGCCGATATACAGGATGGGGGC
GGCTGTCAAGAAAACTGATCAATGGGATCCGAGACAAGCAGAGTGGAAAGACAATCCTGGATTTTCTTAA
GTCCGATGGATTTGCCAACCGGAACTTCATCCAGTTGATCCATGATGACTCTCTCACCTTTAAGGAGGAC
ATCCAGAAAGCACAAGTTTCTGGCCAGGGGGACAGTCTCCACGAGCACATCGCTAATCTTGCAGGTAGCC
CAGCTATCAAAAAGGGAATACTGCAGACCGTTAAGGTCGTGGATGAACTCGTCAAAGTAATGGGAAGGCA
TAAGCCCGAGAATATCGTTATCGAGATGGCCCGAGAGAACCAAACTACCCAGAAGGGACAGAAGAACAGT
AGGGAAAGGATGAAGAGGATTGAAGAGGGTATAAAAGAACTGGGGTCCCAAATCCTTAAGGAACACCCAG
TTGAAAACACCCAGCTTCAGAATGAGAAGCTCTACCTGTACTACCTGCAGAACGGCAGGGACATGTACGT
GGATCAGGAACTGGACATCAATCGGCTCTCCGACTACGACGTGGATCATATCGTGCCCCAGTCTTTTCTC
AAAGATGATTCTATTGATAATAAAGTGTTGACAAGATCCGATAAAAATAGAGGGAAGAGTGATAACGTCC
CCTCAGAAGAAGTTGTCAAGAAAATGAAAAATTATTGGCGGCAGCTGCTGAACGCCAAACTGATCACACA
ACGGAAGTTCGATAATCTGACTAAGGCTGAACGAGGTGGCCTGTCTGAGTTGGATAAAGCCGGCTTCATC
AAAAGGCAGCTTGTTGAGACACGCCAGATCACCAAGCACGTGGCCCAAATTCTCGATTCACGCATGAACA
CCAAGTACGATGAAAATGACAAACTGATTCGAGAGGTGAAAGTTATTACTCTGAAGTCTAAGCTGGTTTC
AGATTTCAGAAAGGACTTTCAGTTTTATAAGGTGAGAGAGATCAACAATTACCACCATGCGCATGATGCC
TACCTGAATGCAGTGGTAGGCACTGCACTTATCAAAAAATATCCCAAGCTTGAATCTGAATTTGTTTACG
GAGACTATAAAGTGTACGATGTTAGGAAAATGATCGCAAAGTCTGAGCAGGAAATAGGCAAGGCCACCGC
TAAGTACTTCTTTTACAGCAATATTATGAATTTTTTCAAGACCGAGATTACACTGGCCAATGGAGAGATT
CGGAAGCGACCACTTATCGAAACAAACGGAGAAACAGGAGAAATCGTGTGGGACAAGGGTAGGGATTTCG
CGACAGTCCGGAAGGTCCTGTCCATGCCGCAGGTGAACATCGTTAAAAAGACCGAAGTACAGACCGGAGG
CTTCTCCAAGGAAAGTATCCTCCCGAAAAGGAACAGCGACAAGCTGATCGCACGCAAAAAAGATTGGGAC
CCCAAGAAATACGGCGGATTCGATTCTCCTACAGTCGCTTACAGTGTACTGGTTGTGGCCAAAGTGGAGA
AAGGGAAGTCTAAAAAACTCAAAAGCGTCAAGGAACTGCTGGGCATCACAATCATGGAGCGATCAAGCTT
CGAAAAAAACCCCATCGACTTTCTCGAGGCGAAAGGATATAAAGAGGTCAAAAAAGACCTCATCATTAAG
CTTCCCAAGTACTCTCTCTTTGAGCTTGAAAACGGCCGGAAACGAATGCTCGCTAGTGCGGGCGTACTGC
AGAAAGGTAACGAGCTGGCACTGCCCTCTAAATACGTTAATTTCTTGTATCTGGCCAGCCACTATGAAAA
GCTCAAAGGATCTCCCGAAGATAATGAGCAGAAGCAGCTGTTCGTGGAACAACACAAACACTACCTTGAT
GAGATCATCGAGCAAATAAGCGAATTCTCCAAAAGAGTGATCCTCGCCGACGCTAACCTCGATAAGGTGC
TTTCTGCTTACAATAAGCACAGGGATAAGCCCATCAGGGAGCAGGCAGAAAACATTATCCACTTGTTTAC
TCTGACCAACTTGGGCGCGCCTGCAGCCTTCAAGTACTTCGACACCACCATAGACAGAAAGCGGTACACC
TCTACAAAGGAGGTCCTGGACGCCACACTGATTCATCAGTCAATTACGGGGCTCTATGAAACAAGAATCG
ACCTCTCTCAGCTCGGTGGAGACAGCAGGGCTGACCCCAAGAAGAAGAGGAAGGTGGGTTCGATGGTGAG
CAAGGGCGAGGAGCTGTTCACCGGGGTGGTGCCCATCCTGGTCGAGCTGGACGGCGACGTAAACGGCCAC
AAGTTCAGCGTGTCCGGCGAGGGCGAGGGCGATGCCACCTACGGCAAGCTGACCCTGAAGTTCATCTGCA
CCACCGGCAAGCTGCCCGTGCCCTGGCCCACCCTCGTGACCACCTTCGGCTACGGCCTGCAGTGCTTCGC
CCGCTACCCCGACCACATGAAGCAGCACGACTTCTTCAAGTCCGCCATGCCCGAAGGCTACGTCCAGGAG
CGCACCATCTTCTTCAAGGACGACGGCAACTACAAGACCCGCGCCGAGGTGAAGTTCGAGGGCGACACCC
TGGTGAACCGCATCGAGCTGAAGGGCATCGACTTCAAGGAGGACGGCAACATCCTGGGGCACAAGCTGGA
GTACAACTACAACAGCCACAACGTCTATATCATGGCCGACAAGCAGAAGAACGGCATCAAGGTGAACTTC
AAGATCCGCCACAACATCGAGGACGGCAGCGTGCAGCTCGCCGACCACTACCAGCAGAACACCCCCATCG
GCGACGGCCCCGTGCTGCTGCCCGACAACCACTACCTGAGCTACCAGTCCGCCCTGAGCAAAGACCCCAA
CGAGAAGCGCGATCACATGGTCCTGCTGGAGTTCGTGACCGCCGCCGGGATCACTCTCGGCATGGACGAG
CTGTACAAGTGAGCTTGTCAAGCAGATCGTTCAAACATTTGGCAATAAAGTTTCTTAAGATTGAATCCTG
TTGCCGGTCTTGCGATGATTATCATATAATTTCTGTTGAATTACGTTAAGCATGTAATAATTAACATGTA
ATGCATGACGTTATTTATGAGATGGGTTTTTATGATTAGAGTCCCGCAATTATACATTTAATACGCGATA
GAAAACAAAATATAGCGCGCAAACTAGGATAAATTATCGCGCGCGGTGTCATCTATGTTACTAGATCGAC
GCTACTAGAATTCGAGCTCGGAGCATCTTCATTCTTAAGATATGAAGATAATCTTCAAAAGGCCCCTGGG
AATCTGAAAGAAGAGAAGCAGGCCCATTTATATGGGAAAGAACAATAGTATTTCTTATATAGGCCCATTT
AAGTTGAAAACAATCTTCAAAAGTCCCACATCGCTTAGATAAGAAAACGAAGCTGAGTTTATATACAGCT
AGAGTCGAAGTAGTGATTGCGACAGTGATAGTTAGGGCCGTTTTAGAGCTAGAAATAGCAAGTTAAAATA
AGGCTAGTCCGTTATCAACTTGAAAAAGTGGCACCGAGTCGGTGCTTTTTTTCTAGACCCAGCTTTCTTG
TACAAAGTTGGCATTACGCTTTACGAATTCCCATGGGGAGCATCTTCATTCTTAAGATATGAAGATAATC
TTCAAAAGGCCCCTGGGAATCTGAAAGAAGAGAAGCAGGCCCATTTATATGGGAAAGAACAATAGTATTT
CTTATATAGGCCCATTTAAGTTGAAAACAATCTTCAAAAGTCCCACATCGCTTAGATAAGAAAACGAAGC
TGAGTTTATATACAGCTAGAGTCGAAGTAGTGATTGTCATGTGCGATGAGAAAATCGTTTTAGAGCTAGA
AATAGCAAGTTAAAATAAGGCTAGTCCGTTATCAACTTGAAAAAGTGGCACCGAGTCGGTGCTTTTTTTC
TAGACCCAGCTTTCTTGTACAAAGTTGGCATTACGCTCAGAGAGGATGCACATGTGACCGAGGGACACGA
AGTGATCCGTTTAAACTATCAGTGTTTGACAGGATATATTGGCGGGTAAACCTAAGAGAAAAGAGCGTTT
ATTAGAATAATCGGATATTTAAAAGGGCGTGAAAAGGTTTATCCGTTCGTCCATTTGTATGTGCATGCCA
ACCACAGGGTTCCCCTCGGGAGTCAGCCGTGCGGCTGCATGAAATCCTGGCCGGTTTGTCTGATGCCAAG
CTGGCGGCCTGGCCGGCCAGCTTGGCCGCTGAAGAAACCGAGCGCCGCCGTCTAAAAAGGTGATGTGTAT
TTGAGTAAAACAGCTTGCGTCATGCGGTCGCTGCGTATATGATGCGATGAGTAAATAAACAAATACGCAA
GGGGAACGCATGAAGGTTATCGCTGTACTTAACCAGAAAGGCGGGTCAGGCAAGACGACCATCGCAACCC
ATCTAGCCCGCGCCCTGCAACTCGCCGGGGCCGATGTTCTGTTAGTCGATTCCGATCCCCAGGGCAGTGC
CCGCGATTGGGCGGCCGTGCGGGAAGATCAACCGCTAACCGTTGTCGGCATCGACCGCCCGACGATTGAC
CGCGACGTGAAGGCCATCGGCCGGCGCGACTTCGTAGTGATCGACGGAGCGCCCCAGGCGGCGGACTTGG
CTGTGTCCGCGATCAAGGCAGCCGACTTCGTGCTGATTCCGGTGCAGCCAAGCCCTTACGACATATGGGC
CACCGCCGACCTGGTGGAGCTGGTTAAGCAGCGCATTGAGGTCACGGATGGAAGGCTACAAGCGGCCTTT
GTCGTGTCGCGGGCGATCAAAGGCACGCGCATCGGCGGTGAGGTTGCCGAGGCGCTGGCCGGGTACGAGC
TGCCCATTCTTGAGTCCCGTATCACGCAGCGCGTGAGCTACCCAGGCACTGCCGCCGCCGGCACAACCGT
TCTTGAATCAGAACCCGAGGGCGACGCTGCCCGCGAGGTCCAGGCGCTGGCCGCTGAAATTAAATCAAAA
CTCATTTGAGTTAATGAGGTAAAGAGAAAATGAGCAAAAGCACAAACACGCTAAGTGCCGGCCGTCCGAG
CGCACGCAGCAGCAAGGCTGCAACGTTGGCCAGCCTGGCAGACACGCCAGCCATGAAGCGGGTCAACTTT
CAGTTGCCGGCGGAGGATCACACCAAGCTGAAGATGTACGCGGTACGCCAAGGCAAGACCATTACCGAGC
TGCTATCTGAATACATCGCGCAGCTACCAGAGTAAATGAGCAAATGAATAAATGAGTAGATGAATTTTAG
CGGCTAAAGGAGGCGGCATGGAAAATCAAGAACAACCAGGCACCGACGCCGTGGAATGCCCCATGTGTGG
AGGAACGGGCGGTTGGCCAGGCGTAAGCGGCTGGGTTGTCTGCCGGCCCTGCAATGGCACTGGAACCCCC
AAGCCCGAGGAATCGGCGTGAGCGGTCGCAAACCATCCGGCCCGGTACAAATCGGCGCGGCGCTGGGTGA
TGACCTGGTGGAGAAGTTGAAGGCCGCGCAGGCCGCCCAGCGGCAACGCATCGAGGCAGAAGCACGCCCC
GGTGAATCGTGGCAAGCGGCCGCTGATCGAATCCGCAAAGAATCCCGGCAACCGCCGGCAGCCGGTGCGT
CGTCGATTAGGAAGCCGCCCAAGGGCGACGAGCAACCAGATTTTTTCGTTCCGATGCTCTATGACGTGGG
CACCCGCGATAGTCGCAGCATCATGGACGTGGCCGTTTTCCGTCTGTCGAAGCGTGACCGACGAGCTGGC
GAGGTGATCCGCTACGAGCTTCCAGACGGGCACGTAGAGGTTTCCGCAGGGCCGGCCGGCATGGCCAGTG
TGTGGGATTACGACCTGGTACTGATGGCGGTTTCCCATCTAACCGAATCCATGAACCGATACCGGGAAGG
GAAGGGAGACAAGCCCGGCCGCGTGTTCCGTCCACACGTTGCGGACGTACTCAAGTTCTGCCGGCGAGCC
GATGGCGGAAAGCAGAAAGACGACCTGGTAGAAACCTGCATTCGGTTAAACACCACGCACGTTGCCATGC
AGCGTACGAAGAAGGCCAAGAACGGCCGCCTGGTGACGGTATCCGAGGGTGAAGCCTTGATTAGCCGCTA
CAAGATCGTAAAGAGCGAAACCGGGCGGCCGGAGTACATCGAGATCGAGCTAGCTGATTGGATGTACCGC
GAGATTACAGAAGGCAAGAACCCGGACGTGCTGACGGTTCACCCCGATTACTTTTTGATCGATCCCGGCA
TCGGCCGTTTTCTCTACCGCCTGGCACGCCGCGCCGCAGGCAAGGCAGAAGCCAGATGGTTGTTCAAGAC
GATCTACGAACGCAGTGGCAGCGCCGGAGAGTTCAAGAAGTTCTGTTTCACCGTGCGCAAGCTGATCGGG
TCAAATGACCTGCCGGAGTACGATTTGAAGGAGGAGGCGGGGCAGGCTGGCCCGATCCTAGTCATGCGCT
ACCGCAACCTGATCGAGGGCGAAGCATCCGCCGGTTCCTAATGTACGGAGCAGATGCTAGGGCAAATTGC
CCTAGCAGGGGAAAAAGGTCGAAAAAGCTTCTTTCCTGTGGATAGCACGTACATTGGGAACCCAAAGCCG
TACATTGGGAACCGGAACCCGTACATTGGGAACCCAAAGCCGTACATTGGGAACCGGTCACACATGTAAG
TGACTGATATAAAAGAGAAAAAAGGCGATTTTTCCGCCTAAAACTCTTTAAAACTTATTAAAACTCTTAA
AACCCGCCTGGCCTGTGCATAACTGTCTGGCCAGCGCACAGCCGAACAGCTGCAAAAAGCGCCCACATCA
AGGCTCCGAGTGCGCGGAACCCCTATTTGTTTATTTTTCTAAATACATTCAAATATGTATCCGCTCATGA
GACAATAACCCKSMTGGCCTGTGCATAACTGTCTGGCCAGCGCACAGCCGAACAGCTGCAAAAAGCGCCC
ACATCAAGGCTCCGAGTGCGCGGAACCCCTATTTGTTTATTTTTCTAAATACATTCAAATATGTATCCGC
TCATGAGACAATAACCCTGATAAATGCTTCAATAATATTGAAAAAGGAAGAGTATGGCTAAAATGAGAAT
ATCACCGGAATTGAAAAAACTGATCGAAAAATACCGCTGCGTAAAAGATACGGAAGGAATGTCTCCTGCT
AAGGTATATAAGCTGGTGGGAGAAAATGAAAACCTATATTTAAAAATGACGGACAGCCGGTATAAAGGGA
CCACCTATGATGTGGAACGGGAAAAGGACATGATGCTATGGCTGGAAGGAAAGCTGCCTGTTCCAAAGGT
CCTGCACTTTGAACGGCATGATGGCTGGAGCAATCTGCTCATGAGTGAGGCCGATGGCGTCCTTTGCTCG
GAAGAGTATGAAGATGAACAAAGCCCTGAAAAGATTATCGAGCTGTATGCGGAGTGCATCAGGCTCTTTC
ACTCCATCGACATATCGGATTGTCCCTATACGAATAGCTTAGACAGCCGCTTAGCCGAATTGGATTACTT
ACTGAATAACGATCTGGCCGATGTGGATTGCGAAAACTGGGAAGAGGACACTCCATTTAAAGATCCGCGC
GAGCTGTATGATTTTTTAAAGACGGAAAAGCCCGAAGAGGAACTTGTCTTTTCCCACGGCGACCTGGGAG
ACAGCAACATCTTTGTGAAAGATGGCAAAGTAAGTGGCTTTATTGATCTTGGGAGAAGCGGCAGGGCGGA
CAAGTGGTATGACATTGCCTTCTGCGTCCGGTCGCTCAGGGAGGATATCGGGGAAGAACAGTATGTCGAG
CTATTTTTTGACTTACTGGGGATCAAGCCTGATTGGGAGAAAATAAAATATTATATTTTACTGGATGAAT
TGTTTTAGCTGTCAGACCAAGTTTACTCATATATACTTTAGATTGATTTAAAACTTCATTTTTAATTTAA
AAGGATCTAGGTGAAGATCCTTTTTGATAATCTCATGACCAAAATCCCTTAACGTGAGTTTTCGTTCCAC
TGAGCGTCAGACCCCGTAGAAAAGATCAAAGGATCTTCTTGAGATCCTTTTTTTCTGCGCGTAATCTGCT
GCTTGCAAACAAAAAAACCACCGCTACCAGCGGTGGTTTGTTTGCCGGATCAAGAGCTACCAACTCTTTT
TCCGAAGGTAACTGGCTTCAGCAGAGCGCAGATACCAAATACTGTTCTTCTAGTGTAGCCGTAGTTAGGC
CACCACTTCAAGAACTCTGTAGCACCGCCTACATACCTCGCTCTGCTAATCCTGTTACCAGTGGCTGCTG
CCAGTGGCGATAAGTCGTGTCTTACCGGGTTGGACTCAAGACGATAGTTACCGGATAAGGCGCAGCGGTC
GGGCTGAACGGGGGGTTCGTGCACACAGCCCAGCTTGGAGCGAACGACCTACACCGAACTGAGATACCTA
CAGCGTGAGCTATGAGAAAGCGCCACGCTTCCCGAAGGGAGAAAGGCGGACAGGTATCCGGTAAGCGGCA
GGGTCGGAACAGGAGAGCGCACGAGGGAGCTTCCAGGGGGAAACGCCTGGTATCTTTATAGTCCTGTCGG
GTTTCGCCACCTCTGACTTGAGCGTCGATTTTTGTGATGCTCGTCAGGGGGGCGGAGCCTATGGAAAAAC
GCCAGCAACGCGGCCTTTTTACGGTTCCTGCTCGGATCTGTTGGACCGGACAGTAGTCATGGTTGATGGG
CTGCCTGTATCGAGTGGTGATTTTGTGCCGAGCTGCCGGTCGGGGAGCTGTTGGCTGGCTGGTGGCAGGA
TATATTGTGGTGTAAACAAATTGACGCTTAGACAACTTAATAACACATTGCGGACGTTTTTAATGTACTG
GGGTT
Features (pLannotate 1.2.2; 18 found; start..end, strand, type, name):
    127..803     +  promoter       CaMV 35S promoter (enhanced): cauliflower mosaic virus 35S promoter with a duplicated enhancer region
    828..881     +  misc_feature   TMV Ω: translational enhancer from the tobacco mosaic virus 5'-leader sequence (Gallie et al., 1988)
    890..4993    +  CDS            Cas9: Cas9 (Csn1) endonuclease from the Streptococcus pyogenes Type II CRISPR/Cas system generates RNA-guided double strand breaks in DNA
   5033..5749    +  CDS            EYFP: EYFP is a basic (constitutively fluorescent) green/yellow fluorescent protein published in 1996, derived from Aequorea victoria. It is reported to be a very rapidly-maturing weak dimer with high acid sensitivity.
   5765..6017    +  terminator     NOS terminator: nopaline synthase terminator and poly(A) signal
   6270..6345    +  misc_RNA       gRNA scaffold: guide RNA scaffold for the Streptococcus pyogenes CRISPR/Cas9 system
   6357..6378    -  protein_bind   attB2 (fragment): mutant version of attB; recombination site for the Gateway® BP reaction BP Clonase™
   6637..6712    +  misc_RNA       gRNA scaffold: guide RNA scaffold for the Streptococcus pyogenes CRISPR/Cas9 system
   6724..6745    -  protein_bind   attB2 (fragment): mutant version of attB; recombination site for the Gateway® BP reaction BP Clonase™
   6817..6841    +  misc_feature   RB T-DNA repeat: right border repeat from nopaline C58 T-DNA
   7150..7779    +  CDS            pVS1 StaA: stability protein from the Pseudomonas plasmid pVS1 (Heeb et al., 2000)
   8208..9281    +  CDS            pVS1 RepA: replication protein from the Pseudomonas plasmid pVS1 (Heeb et al., 2000)
   9347..9541    +  rep_origin     pVS1 oriV: origin of replication for the Pseudomonas plasmid pVS1 (Heeb et al., 2000)
   9603..9671    +  promoter       AmpR promoter (fragment): bla
   9749..9853    +  promoter       AmpR promoter: bla
   9854..10648   +  CDS            KanR: aminoglycoside phosphotransferase; aphA-3; confers resistance to kanamycin
  10819..11407   +  rep_origin     ori: high-copy-number ColE1/pMB1/pBR322/pUC origin of replication
  11543..11567   +  misc_feature   LB T-DNA repeat: left border repeat from nopaline C58 T-DNA
