[The description below was written by a language model from this plasmid's Addgene catalogue record and pLannotate feature annotations shown in this document.]
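Description:
pEPOR2KN0074 is a Level 2 MoClo (Golden Gate) plant expression construct built in the binary backbone pICSL4723, assembled through BpiI sites that were destroyed during cloning. The backbone carries nopaline-type left and right T-DNA border repeats, so the intervening cassettes can be transferred into plant cells by Agrobacterium. Propagation relies on two replication systems: a high-copy ColE1/pUC-type origin for E. coli, and the pVS1 oriV with its RepA replication and StaA stability proteins, which support maintenance in Agrobacterium. Selection in bacteria is by kanamycin, through an aminoglycoside phosphotransferase gene driven by a bla promoter. No plant selectable marker appears in the annotated features or the catalogue fields.

The T-DNA holds three Level 1 transcription units. The first expresses Sp-xCas9 3.7, an engineered variant of the Streptococcus pyogenes Cas9 nuclease, from an enhanced CaMV 35S promoter with a duplicated enhancer, followed by the TMV Ω translational leader and ending in the NOS terminator. An EYFP-like coding sequence is annotated directly downstream of Cas9 and before the terminator, which suggests a fluorescent fusion or tag, although the catalogue entry does not mention this. The other two units each contain an S. pyogenes guide RNA scaffold. According to the record they are driven by the Arabidopsis U6-26 promoter, which the automated annotation did not detect, and both guides target AtIPCS1 (AT3G54020). The construct belongs to a toolkit for comparing the efficiency and specificity of different Cas nucleases for targeted mutagenesis in plants.
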