Addgene plasmid #117641: pEPOR2KN0074
Purpose: Level2 MoClo construct, containing level1 plant expression cassettes for Sp-xCas9 3.7(pEPOR1CB0012) and sgRNA_AtIPCS1 {AT3G54020}(pEPOR1CB0093)and sgRNA_AtIPCS1 {AT3G54020}(pEPOR1CB0104)
Depositing lab: Nicola Patron. Depositing organization: Earlham Institute. Publication: Comparison of efficiency and specificity of CRISPR-associated (Cas) nucleases in plants: An expanded toolkit for precision genome engineering. Raitskin O, Schudoma C, West A, Patron NJ. PLoS One. 2019 Feb 27;14(2):e0211598. doi: 10.1371/journal.pone.0211598. eCollection 2019. PubMed 30811422.
Backbone
  Vector backbone: pICSL4723
  Vector type: Plant Expression
Growth in bacteria
  Bacterial resistance: Kanamycin, 50 μg/mL
  Growth temperature: 37°C
  Growth strain: DH5alpha
  Copy number: High Copy
Gene/Insert
  Gene/Insert name: [35S:Sp-xCas9 3.7(pEPOR1CB0012) ] +[AtU6-26:sgRNA]
  Species: Synthetic
  Cloning method: Restriction Enzyme; 5′ cloning site BpiI (destroyed during cloning); 3′ cloning site BpiI (destroyed during cloning)
Terms and licenses: Academic/Nonprofit Terms; Industry Terms: Not Available to Industry
Depositor comments: Please visit https://www.biorxiv.org/content/early/2018/09/20/422766 for BioRxiv preprint
How to cite: pEPOR2KN0074 was a gift from Nicola Patron (Addgene plasmid # 117641 ; http://n2t.net/addgene:117641 ; RRID:Addgene_117641)
